Addgene plasmid #70558: R777-E274 Hs.RCE1-nostop
Purpose: Gateway ORF clone of human RCE1 [NM_005133.2] without stop codon (for C-terminal fusions)
Depositing lab: Dominic Esposito. Depositing organization: National Cancer Institute (NCI).
Backbone
  Vector backbone: pDonor-255
  Backbone size w/o insert (bp): 2693
  Vector type: Gateway Entry Clone
Growth in bacteria
  Bacterial resistance: Spectinomycin, 50 μg/mL
  Growth temperature: 37°C
  Growth strain: DH10B
  Copy number: High Copy
Gene/Insert
  Gene/Insert name: RCE1
  Species: H. sapiens (human)
  Insert size (bp): 987
  GenBank ID: NM_005133.2
  Entrez Gene: RCE1 (a.k.a. FACE2, RCE1A, RCE1B)
  Cloning method: Gateway Cloning
  Sequencing primers: 5′ M13F 23-mer (5'-CCCAGTCACGACGTTGTAAAACG); 3′ attLR 23-mer (5'-TAACATCAGAGATTTTGAGACAC)
Terms and licenses: Academic/Nonprofit Terms; Industry Terms: Not Available to Industry
How to cite: R777-E274 Hs.RCE1-nostop was a gift from Dominic Esposito (Addgene plasmid # 70558 ; http://n2t.net/addgene:70558 ; RRID:Addgene_70558)
