[The description below was written by a language model from this plasmid's Addgene catalogue record and pLannotate feature annotations shown in this document.]
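Description:
R777-E274 Hs.RCE1-nostop is a Gateway entry clone built on the pDonor-255 backbone, carrying the human RCE1 open reading frame (reference transcript NM_005133.2) as a 987 bp insert in a plasmid of about 3.7 kb. It is a bacterial propagation and recombination vector rather than an expression plasmid. It replicates in E. coli from a high-copy ColE1/pUC-type origin and is selected with spectinomycin through the aadA (SmR) aminoglycoside adenylyltransferase gene, which appears to be driven by an upstream class 1 integron Pc promoter remnant. Short annotated fragments of lacZα, lacI and a gentamicin resistance gene are backbone relics with no evident function. The rrnB T1 and T2 terminators lie upstream of the cloning site, where they would help insulate the insert from read-through transcription.

The RCE1 coding sequence is flanked by attL recombination sites, so an LR Clonase reaction can transfer it directionally into any compatible attR destination vector. The automated annotation labels the upstream site as attL3 and the downstream one as a partial attL2. The catalogue record does not specify the att site types, so the exact identity of the upstream site should be checked against the sequence. No promoter for the insert is annotated, since expression signals are supplied by the destination vector.

The ORF lacks its stop codon, so translation can continue through the recombined att site into a C-terminal tag or fusion partner encoded by the destination vector. RCE1 (also known as FACE2) is the endoprotease that removes the three C-terminal residues from farnesylated and geranylgeranylated proteins, including Ras family members. This clone therefore serves as a source for building tagged RCE1 expression constructs for studies of Ras processing.
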