Features (pLannotate 1.2.2; 11 found; start..end, strand, type, name):
     18..54      -  CDS            lacZα (fragment): LacZα fragment of β-galactosidase; lacZ fragment
     85..180     +  protein_bind   attL3: mutant version of attL; recombination site for the Gateway® LR reaction LR Clonase™
    186..1172    +  CDS            RCE1: FACE2_HUMAN - Also known as FACE2, RCE1A, RCE1B. Experimental evidence at protein level: Swiss-Prot protein existence level 1. Proteolytically removes the C-terminal three residues of farnesylated and geranylated proteins. Seems to be able to process K- Ras, N-Ras, H-Ras, RAP1B and G-gamma-1 (PubMed:10085068). From Homo sapiens (Human).
   1177..1270    -  protein_bind   attL2 (fragment): mutant version of attL; recombination site for the Gateway® LR reaction LR Clonase™
   1385..1408    +  promoter       Pc promoter (fragment): intI1 (promoter lies within the coding sequence); class 1 integron promoter
   1584..1640    +  CDS            GmR (fragment): gentamycin acetyltransferase; aacC1; confers resistance to gentamycin
   1647..2438    +  CDS            SmR: aminoglycoside adenylyltransferase (Murphy, 1985); aadA; confers resistance to spectinomycin and streptomycin
   2531..3119    +  rep_origin     ori: high-copy-number ColE1/pMB1/pBR322/pUC origin of replication
   3302..3394    +  CDS            lacI (fragment): lac repressor; lacI; The lac repressor binds to the lac operator to inhibit transcription in E. coli. This inhibition can be relieved by adding lactose or isopropyl-β-D-thiogalactopyranoside (IPTG).
   3449..3476    -  terminator     rrnB T2 terminator: transcription terminator T2 from the E. coli rrnB gene
   3608..3651    +  terminator     rrnB T1 terminator: Escherichia coli rrnB; transcription terminator T1 from the E. coli rrnB gene
>Addgene plasmid #70558 | R777-E274 Hs.RCE1-nostop | depositor full sequence | sequence record 126007 | Full Sequence
TTAACGCTAGCATGGATGTTTTCCCAGTCACGACGTTGTAAAACGACGGCCAGTCTTAAAATTCGAGCTC
GGTCCGAGGATCCGAAATAATGATTTTATTTTGACTGATAGTGACCTGTTCGTTGCAACAAATTGATAAG
CAATGCTTTTTTATAATGCCAACTTTGTACAAAAAAGTTGGCACCATGGCGGCGCTGGGCGGGGATGGGC
TGCGACTGCTGTCGGTGTCGCGGCCGGAGCGGCCGCCCGAGTCGGCGGCGCTGGGCGGCCTGGGCCCCGG
GCTGTGCTGCTGGGTGTCAGTGTTCTCCTGCCTCAGCCTCGCCTGCTCCTACGTGGGCAGCCTCTACGTC
TGGAAGAGCGAACTGCCCAGGGACCATCCCGCGGTCATCAAGCGACGCTTCACCAGCGTCCTGGTGGTGT
CCAGTCTCTCACCCCTGTGCGTGCTGCTCTGGAGGGAACTCACAGGCATCCAGCCAGGCACATCCCTGCT
CACCCTGATGGGCTTCAGGCTGGAGGGCATTTTCCCAGCGGCGCTGCTGCCCCTGTTGCTGACCATGATT
CTTTTCCTGGGCCCACTGATGCAGCTCTCTATGGATTGCCCTTGTGACCTGGCAGATGGGCTGAAGGTTG
TCCTGGCCCCCCGCTCCTGGGCCCGCTGCCTCACAGACATGCGTTGGCTGCGGAACCAAGTGATCGCCCC
GCTGACAGAGGAGCTGGTGTTCCGGGCCTGTATGCTGCCCATGTTAGCACCGTGCATGGGCCTGGGCCCT
GCTGTGTTCACCTGCCCGCTCTTTTTTGGAGTTGCCCATTTTCACCATATTATTGAGCAGCTGCGTTTCC
GCCAGAGCAGCGTGGGGAACATCTTCTTGTCTGCTGCGTTCCAGTTCTCCTACACAGCTGTCTTCGGTGC
CTACACTGCTTTCCTCTTCATCCGCACAGGACACCTGATTGGGCCGGTTCTCTGCCATTCCTTCTGCAAT
TACATGGGTTTCCCAGCTGTTTGCGCGGCCTTGGAGCACCCACAGAGGCGGCCCCTGCTGGCAGGCTATG
CCCTGGGTGTGGGACTCTTCCTGCTTCTGCTCCAGCCCCTCACGGACCCCAAGCTCTACGGCAGCCTTCC
CCTTTGTGTGCTTTTGGAGCGGGCAGGGGACTCAGAGGCTCCCCTGTGCTCCTCAACTTTCTTGTACAAA
GTTGGCATTATAGGAAAGCATTGCTTATCAATTTGTTGCAACGAACAGGTCACTATCAGTCAAAATAAAA
TCATTATTTGCATGCAAGCTTAGATCCTCTAGACCAGCCAGGACAGAAATGCCTCGACTTCGCTGCTACC
CAAGGTTGCCGGGTGACGCACACCGTGGAAACGGATGAAGGCACGAACCCAGTGGACATAAGCCTGTTCG
GTTCGTAAGCTGTAATGCAAGTAGCGTATGCGCTCACGCAACTGGTCCAGAACCTTGACCGAACGCAGCG
GTGGTAACGGCGCAGTGGCGGTTTTCATGGCTTGTTATGACTGTTTTTTTGGGGTACAGTCTATGCCTCG
GGCATCCAAGCAGCAAGCGCGTTACGCCGTGGGTCGATGTTTGATGTTATGGAGCAGCAACGATGTTACG
CAGCAGGGCAGTCGCCCTAAAACAAAGTTAAACATTATGAGGGAAGCGGTGATCGCCGAAGTATCGACTC
AACTATCAGAGGTAGTTGGCGTCATCGAGCGCCATCTCGAACCGACGTTGCTGGCCGTACATTTGTACGG
CTCCGCAGTGGATGGCGGCCTGAAGCCACACAGTGATATTGATTTGCTGGTTACGGTGACCGTAAGGCTT
GATGAAACAACGCGGCGAGCTTTGATCAACGACCTTTTGGAAACTTCGGCTTCCCCTGGAGAGAGCGAGA
TTCTCCGCGCTGTAGAAGTCACCATTGTTGTGCACGACGACATCATTCCGTGGCGTTATCCAGCTAAGCG
CGAACTGCAATTTGGAGAATGGCAGCGCAATGACATTCTTGCAGGTATCTTCGAGCCAGCCACGATCGAC
ATTGATCTGGCTATCTTGCTGACAAAAGCAAGAGAACATAGCGTTGCCTTGGTAGGTCCAGCGGCGGAGG
AACTCTTTGATCCGGTTCCTGAACAGGATCTATTTGAGGCGCTAAATGAAACCTTAACGCTATGGAACTC
GCCGCCCGACTGGGCTGGCGATGAGCGAAATGTAGTGCTTACGTTGTCCCGCATTTGGTACAGCGCAGTA
ACCGGCAAAATCGCGCCGAAGGATGTCGCTGCCGACTGGGCAATGGAGCGCCTGCCGGCCCAGTATCAGC
CCGTCATACTTGAAGCTAGACAGGCTTATCTTGGACAAGAAGAAGATCGCTTGGCCTCGCGCGCAGATCA
GTTGGAAGAATTTGTCCACTACGTGAAAGGCGAGATCACCAAGGTAGTCGGCAAATAACCCTCGAGCCAC
CCATGACCAAAATCCCTTAACGTGAGTTACGCGTCGTTCCACTGAGCGTCAGACCCCGTAGAAAAGATCA
AAGGATCTTCTTGAGATCCTTTTTTTCTGCGCGTAATCTGCTGCTTGCAAACAAAAAAACCACCGCTACC
AGCGGTGGTTTGTTTGCCGGATCAAGAGCTACCAACTCTTTTTCCGAAGGTAACTGGCTTCAGCAGAGCG
CAGATACCAAATACTGTCCTTCTAGTGTAGCCGTAGTTAGGCCACCACTTCAAGAACTCTGTAGCACCGC
CTACATACCTCGCTCTGCTAATCCTGTTACCAGTGGCTGCTGCCAGTGGCGATAAGTCGTGTCTTACCGG
GTTGGACTCAAGACGATAGTTACCGGATAAGGCGCAGCGGTCGGGCTGAACGGGGGGTTCGTGCACACAG
CCCAGCTTGGAGCGAACGACCTACACCGAACTGAGATACCTACAGCGTGAGCATTGAGAAAGCGCCACGC
TTCCCGAAGGGAGAAAGGCGGACAGGTATCCGGTAAGCGGCAGGGTCGGAACAGGAGAGCGCACGAGGGA
GCTTCCAGGGGGAAACGCCTGGTATCTTTATAGTCCTGTCGGGTTTCGCCACCTCTGACTTGAGCGTCGA
TTTTTGTGATGCTCGTCAGGGGGGCGGAGCCTATGGAAAAACGCCAGCAACGCGGCCTTTTTACGGTTCC
TGGCCTTTTGCTGGCCTTTTGCTCACATGTTCTTTCCTGCGTTATCCCCTGATTCTGTGGATAACCGTAT
TACCGCCTTTGAGTGAGCTGATACCGCTCGCCGCAGCCGAACGACCGAGCGCAGCGAGTCAGTGAGCGAG
GAAGCGGAAGAGCGCCCAATACGCAAACCGCCTCTCCCCGCGCGTTGGCCGATTCATTAATGCAGCTGGC
ACGACAGGTTTCCCGACTGGAAAGCGGGCAGTGAGCGCAACGCAATTAATACGCGTACCGCTAGCCAGGA
AGAGTTTGTAGAAACGCAAAAAGGCCATCCGTCAGGATGGCCTTCTGCTTAGTTTGATGCCTGGCAGTTT
ATGGCGGGCGTCCTGCCCGCCACCCTCCGGGCCGTTGCTTCACAACGTTCAAATCCGCTCCCGGCGGATT
TGTCCTACTCAGGAGAGCGTTCACCGACAAACAACAGATAAAACGAAAGGCCCAGTCTTCCGACTGAGCC
TTTCGTTTTATTTGATGCCTGGCAGTTCCCTACTCTCGCG
