>Addgene plasmid #70558 | R777-E274 Hs.RCE1-nostop | addgene partial sequence | sequence record 130580 | pCR8_R1 5'-cgaaccgaacaggcttatgt-3'
CGGTGTGCGTCACCCGGCAACCTTGGGTAGCAGCGAAGTCGAGGCATTTCTGTCCTGGCTGGTCTAGAGG
ATCTAAGCTTGCATGCAAATAATGATTTTATTTTGACTGATAGTGACCTGTTCGTTGCAACAAATTGATA
AGCAATGCTTTCCTATAATGCCAACTTTGTACAAGAAAGTTGAGGAGCACAGGGGAGCCTCTGAGTCCCC
TGCCCGCTCCAAAAGCACACAAAGGGGAAGGCTGCCGTAGAGCTTGGGGTCCGTGAGGGGCTGGAGCAGA
AGCAGGAAGAGTCCCACACCCAGGGCATAGCCTGCCAGCAGGGGCCGCCTCTGTGGGTGCTCCAAGGCCG
CGCAAACAGCTGGGAAACCCATGTAATTGCAGAAGGAATGGCAGAGAACCGGCCCAATCAGGTGTCCTGT
GCGGATGAAGAGGAAAGCAGTGTAGGCACCGAAGACAGCTGTGTAGGAGAACTGGAACGCAGCAGACAAG
AAGATGTTCCCCACGCTGCTCTGGCGGAAACGCAGCTGCTCAATAATATGGTGAAAATGGGCAACTCCAA
AAAAGAGCGGGCAGGTGAACACAGCAGGGCCCAGGCCCATGCACGGTGCTAACATGGGCAGCATACAGGC
CCGGAACACCAGCTCCTCTGTCAGCGGGGCGATCACTTGGTTCCGCAGCCAACGCATGTCTGTGAGGCAG
CGGGCCCAGGAGCGGGGGGCCAGGACAACCTTCAGCCCATCTGCCAGGTCACAAGGGCAATCCATAGAGA
GCTGCATCAGTGGGCCCAGGAAAAGAATCATGGTCAGCAACAGGGGCAGCAGCGCCGCTGGGAAAATGCC
CTCCAGCCTGAAGCCCATCAGGGTGAGCA
